>Addgene plasmid #148567 | pnYC-NpH-Hs4EHP_52-234opt-Q159SM161DR202E_AE | depositor full sequence | sequence record 291015 | Full Sequence
GGTATGGCAATGAAAGACGGTGAGCTGGTGATATGGGATAGTGTTCACCCTTGTTACACCGTTTTCCATG
AGCAAACTGAAACGTTTTCATCGCTCTGGAGTGAATACCACGACGATTTCCGGCAGTTTCTACACATATA
TTCGCAAGATGTGGCGTGTTACGGTGAAAACCTGGCCTATTTCCCTAAAGGGTTTATTGAGAATATGTTT
TTCGTCTCAGCCAATCCCTGGGTGAGTTTCACCAGTTTTGATTTAAACGTGGCCAATATGGACAACTTCT
TCGCCCCCGTTTTCACCATGGGCAAATATTATACGCAAGGCGACAAGGTGCTGATGCCGCTGGCGATTCA
GGTTCATCATGCCGTCTGTGATGGCTTCCATGTCGGCAGAATGCTTAATGAATTACAACAGTACTGCGAT
GAGTGGCAGGGCGGGGCGTAATTTTTTTAAGGCAGTTATTGGTGCCCTTAAACGCCTGGTGCTACGCCTG
AATAAGTGATAATAAGCGGATGAATGGCAGAAATTCGAAAGCAAATTCGACCCGGTCGTCGGTTCAGGGC
AGGGTCGTTAAATAGCCGCTTATGTCTATTGCTGGTTTACCGGTTTATTGACTACCGGAAGCAGTGTGAC
CGTGTGCTTCTCAAATGCCTGAGGCCAGTTTGCTCAGGCTCTCCCCGTGGAGGTAATAATTGACGATATG
ATCATTTATTCTGCCTCCCAGAGCCTGATAAAAACGGTTAGCGCTTCGTTAATACAGATGTAGGTGTTCC
ACAGGGTAGCCAGCAGCATCCTGCGATGCAGATCCGGAACATAATGGTGCAGGGCGCTTGTTTCGGCGTG
GGTATGGTGGCAGGCCCCGTGGCCGGGGGACTGTTGGGCGCTGCCGGCACCTGTCCTACGAGTTGCATGA
TAAAGAAGACAGTCATAAGTGCGGCGACGATAGTCATGCCCCGCGCCCACCGGAAGGAGCTACCGGACAG
CGGTGCGGACTGTTGTAACTCAGAATAAGAAATGAGGCCGCTCATGGCGTTGACTCTCAGTCATAGTATC
GTGGTATCACCGGTTGGTTCCACTCTCTGTTGCGGGCAACTTCAGCAGCACGTAGGGGACTTCCGCGTTT
CCAGACTTTACGAAACACGGAAACCGAAGACCATTCATGTTGTTGCTCAGGTCGCAGACGTTTTGCAGCA
GCAGTCGCTTCACGTTCGCTCGCGTATCGGTGATTCATTCTGCTAACCAGTAAGGCAACCCCGCCAGCCT
AGCCGGGTCCTCAACGACAGGAGCACGATCATGCGCACCCGTGGCCAGGACCCAACGCTGCCCGAGATGC
GCCGCGTGCGGCTGCTGGAGATGGCGGACGCGATGGATATGTTCTGCCAAGGGTTGGTTTGCGCATTCAC
AGTTCTCCGCAAGAATTGATTGGCTCCAATTCTTGGAGTGGTGAATCCGTTAGCGAGGTGCCGCCGGCTT
CCATTCAGGTCGAGGTGGCCCGGCTCCATGCACCGCGACGCAACGCGGGGAGGCAGACAAGGTATAGGGC
GGCGCCTACAATCCATGCCAACCCGTTCCATGTGCTCGCCGAGGCGGCATAAATCGCCGTGACGATCAGC
GGTCCAGTGATCGAAGTTAGGCTGGTAAGAGCCGCGAGCGATCCTTGAAGCTGTCCCTGATGGTCGTCAT
CTACCTGCCTGGACAGCATGGCCTGCAACGCGGGCATCCCGATGCCGCCGGAAGCGAGAAGAATCATAAT
GGGGAAGGCCATCCAGCCTCGCGTCGCGAACGCCAGCAAGACGTAGCCCAGCGCGTCGGCCGCCATGCCG
GCGATAATGGCCTGCTTCTCGCCGAAACGTTTGGTGGCGGGACCAGTGACGAAGGCTTGAGCGAGGGCGT
GCAAGATTCCGAATACCGCAAGCGACAGGCCGATCATCGTCGCGCTCCAGCGAAAGCGGTCCTCGCCGAA
AATGACCCAGAGCGCTGCCGGCACCTGTCCTACGAGTTGCATGATAAAGAAGACAGTCATAAGTGCGGCG
ACGATAGTCATGCCCCGCGCCCACCGGAAGGAGCTGACTGGGTTGAAGGCTCTCAAGGGCATCGGTCGAC
GCTCTCCCTTATGCGACTCCTGCATTAGGAAGCAGCCCAGTAGTAGGTTGAGGCCGTTGAGCACCGCCGC
CGCAAGGAATGGTGCATGCAAGGAGATGGCGCCCAACAGTCCCCCGGCCACGGGGCCTGCCACCATACCC
ACGCCGAAACAAGCGCTCATGAGCCCGAAGTGGCGAGCCCGATCTTCCCCATCGGTGATGTCGGCGATAT
AGGCGCCAGCAACCGCACCTGTGGCGCCGGTGATGCCGGCCACGATGCGTCCGGCGTAGAGGATCAGACT
AAGATCTCGATCCCGCGAAATTAATACGACTCACTATAGGGGAATTGTGAGCGGATAACAATTCCCCACT
AGTAATAATTTTGTTTAACTTTAAGAAGGAGATATACCATGGGCAGCAGCCATCATCATCATCATCACAG
CAGCGGTACCGGCAGCGGCCTGGAAGTTCTGTTCCAGGGGCCCCATATGCTCGAGGCAGAACATCCGCTG
CAGTATAACTATACCTTTTGGTATAGCCGTCGTACACCGGGTCGTCCGACCAGCAGCCAGAGCTATGAAC
AGAACATTAAACAAATTGGCACCTTTGCAAGCGTGGAACAGTTTTGGCGTTTTTATAGCCATATGGTTCG
TCCGGGTGATCTGACAGGTCATAGCGATTTTCACCTGTTTAAAGAAGGCATTAAACCGATGTGGGAAGAT
GATGCAAACAAAAATGGTGGCAAATGGATTATTCGTCTGCGTAAAGGTCTGGCAAGCCGTTGTTGGGAAA
ATCTGATTCTGGCAATGCTGGGTGAATCGTTTGACGTTGGTGAAGAAATTTGTGGTGCAGTTGTTAGCGT
TCGTTTTCAAGAAGATATTATCAGCATCTGGAATAAAACCGCAAGCGATCAGGCAACCACCGCACGTATT
CGTGATACCCTGCGTGAGGTTCTGAATCTGCCTCCGAATACCATTATGGAATACAAAACCCATACCGATA
GCATCAAAATGCCTGGTCGTCTGGGTCCGCAGCGTCTGCTGTTTTGAGCTAGCCCTAGGAGATCCGGCTG
CTAACAAAGCCCGAAAGGAAGCTGAGTTGGCTGCTGCCACCGCTGAGCAATAACTAGCATAACCCCTTGG
GGCCTCTAAACGGGTCTTGAGGGGTTTTTTGCTGAAAGGAGGAACTATATCCGGATATCCCGCAAGAGGC
CCGGCAGTACCGGCATAACCAAGCCTATGCCTACAGCATCCAGGGTGACGGTGCCGAGGATGACGATGAG
CGCATTGTTAGATTTCATACACGGTGCCTGACTGCGTTAGCAATTTAACTGTGATAAACTACCGCATTAA
AGCTTATCGATGATAAGCTGTCAAACATGAGAATTACAACTTATATCGTATGGGGCTGACTTCAGGTGCT
ACATTTGAAGAGATAAATTGCACTGAAATCAAGAAATATTTTATCTGATTAATAAGATGATCTTCTTGAG
ATCGTTTTGGTCTGCGCGTAATCTCTTGCTCTGAAAACGAAAAAACCGCCTTGCAGGGCGGTTTTTCGAA
GGTTCTCTGAGCTACCAACTCTTTGAACCGAGGTAACTGGCTTGGAGGAGCGCAGTCACCAAAACTTGTC
CTTTCAGTTTAGCCTTAACCGGCGCATGACTTCAAGACTAACTCCTCTAAATCAATTACCAGTGGCTGCT
GCCAGTGGTGCTTTTGCATGTCTTTCCGGGTTGGACTCAAGACGATAGTTACCGGATAAGGCGCAGCGGT
CGGACTGAACGGGGGGTTCGTGCATACAGTCCAGCTTGGAGCGAACTGCCTACCCGGAACTGAGTGTCAG
GCGTGGAATGAGACAAACGCGGCCATAACAGCGGAATGACACCGGTAAACCGAAAGGCAGGAACAGGAGA
GCGCACGAGGGAGCCGCCAGGGGGAAACGCCTGGTATCTTTATAGTCCTGTCGGGTTTCGCCACCACTGA
TTTGAGCGTCAGATTTCGTGATGCTTGTCAGGGGGGCGGAGCCTATGGAAAAACGGCTTTGCCGCGGCCC
TCTCACTTCCCTGTTAAGTATCTTCCTGGCATCTTCCAGGAAATCTCCGCCCCGTTCGTAAGCCATTTCC
GCTCGCCGCAGTCGAACGACCGAGCGTAGCGAGTCAGTGAGCGAGGAAGCGGAATATATCCTGTATCACA
TATTCTGCTGACGCACCGGTGCAGCCTTTTTTCTCCTGCCACATGAAGCACTTCACTGACACCCTCATCA
GTGCCAACATAGTAAGCCAGTATACACTCCCCTAGCGCTGATGTCCGGCGGTGCTTTTGCCGTTACGCAC
CACCCCGTCAGTAGCTGAACAGGAGGGACAGCTGATAGAAACAGAAGCCACTGGAGCACCTCAAAAACAC
CATCATACACTAAATCAGTAAGTTGGCAGCATCACCCGACGCACTTTGCGCCGAATAAATACCTGTGACG
GAAGATCACTTCGCAGAATAAATAAATCCTGGTGTCCCTGTTGATACCGGGAAGCCCTGGGCCAACTTTT
GGCGAAAATGAGACGTTGATCGGCACGTAAGAGGTTCCAACTTTCACCATAATGAAATAAGATCACTACC
GGGCGTATTTTTTGAGTTATCGAGATTTTCAGGAGCTAAGGAAGCTAAAATGGAGAAAAAAATCACTGGA
TATACCACCGTTGATATATCCCAATGGCATCGTAAAGAACATTTTGAGGCATTTCAGTCAGTTGCTCAAT
GTACCTATAACCAGACCGTTCAGCTGGATATTACGGCCTTTTTAAAGACCGTAAAGAAAAATAAGCACAA
GTTTTATCCGGCCTTTATTCACATTCTTGCCCGCCTGATGAATGCTCATCCGGAATTC
Features (pLannotate 1.2.2; 18 found; start..end, strand, type, name):
    739..834     -  CDS            resD (fragment): REDF_ECOLI - Also known as D. Protein inferred from homology: Swiss-Prot protein existence level 3. Acts as a repressor of transcription and as a site-specific resolvase that cleaves at the RfsF site. From Escherichia coli (strain K12).
    824..881     +  CDS            TcR (fragment): tetracycline efflux protein; tet; confers resistance to tetracycline
    878..971     -  CDS            TcR (fragment): tetracycline efflux protein; tet; confers resistance to tetracycline
   1475..2375    -  CDS            TcR (fragment): tetracycline efflux protein; tet; confers resistance to tetracycline
   2402..2420    +  promoter       T7 promoter: promoter for bacteriophage T7 RNA polymerase
   2421..2445    +  protein_bind   lac operator: The lac repressor binds to the lac operator to inhibit transcription in E. coli. This inhibition can be relieved by adding lactose or isopropyl-β-D-thiogalactopyranoside (IPTG). lac repressor encoded by lacI
   2460..2482    +  RBS            RBS: efficient ribosome binding site from bacteriophage T7 gene 10 (Olins and Rangwala, 1989)
   2501..2517    +  CDS            capTEV™ (fragment): composite tag for in vivo biotinylation, TEV protease cleavage, and 6xHis tagging
   2576..3124    +  CDS            EIF4E2 (fragment): IF4E2_HUMAN - Also known as EIF4EL3. Experimental evidence at protein level: Swiss-Prot protein existence level 1. Recognizes and binds the 7-methylguanosine-containing mRNA cap during an early step in the initiation (PubMed:17368478, PubMed:25624349, PubMed:9582349). Acts as a repressor of translation initiation (PubMed:22751931). In contrast to EIF4E, it is unable to bind eIF4G (EIF4G1, EIF4G2 or EIF4G3), suggesting that it acts by competing with EIF4E and block assembly of eIF4F at the cap (By similarity). In P-bodies, component of a complex that promotes miRNA- mediated translational repre
   3147..3196    +  CDS            SET1 (fragment): solubility-enhancement tag derived from T7 phage gene 10B
   3204..3251    +  terminator     T7 terminator: transcription terminator for bacteriophage T7 RNA polymerase
   3274..3378    -  CDS            TcR (fragment): tetracycline efflux protein; tet; confers resistance to tetracycline
   3426..3454    -  promoter       tet promoter: E. coli promoter for tetracycline efflux protein gene
   3566..4111    +  rep_origin     p15A ori: Plasmids containing the medium-copy-number p15A origin of replication can be propagated in E. coli cells that contain a second plasmid with the ColE1 origin.
   4199..4254    +  rep_origin     RSF ori (fragment): Plasmids containing the RSF 1030 origin of replication can be propagated in E. coli cells that contain additional plasmids with compatible origins.
   4373..4516    -  mobile_element IS1 (fragment): prokaryotic transposable element IS1
   4637..4739    +  promoter       cat promoter: promoter of the E. coli cat gene encoding chloramphenicol acetyltransferase
   4740..441     +  CDS            CmR (across the origin): chloramphenicol acetyltransferase; cat; confers resistance to chloramphenicol
