[The description below was written by a language model from this plasmid's Addgene catalogue record and pLannotate feature annotations shown in this document.]
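Description:
pnYC-NpH-Hs4EHP_52-234opt-Q159SM161DR202E_AE is a 4,958 nt bacterial expression plasmid for producing a mutant fragment of human 4EHP (EIF4E2) in E. coli. The catalogue lists the backbone as unknown, but the feature table shows a p15A origin of replication, a chloramphenicol acetyltransferase gene driven by its own cat promoter, and several disrupted fragments of a tetracycline resistance gene with its tet promoter. This layout suggests that the expression cassette was inserted into the tetracycline marker of a pACYC-like vector. The plasmid is selected with chloramphenicol and recorded as low copy. Because p15A is compatible with ColE1-type origins, such a plasmid can be maintained alongside a second expression plasmid, although the record does not state that co-expression was the intended use.

The expression cassette consists of a T7 promoter followed by a lac operator, the T7 gene 10 ribosome binding site and a T7 terminator, which gives IPTG-inducible transcription in hosts that supply T7 RNA polymerase. The open reading frame encodes residues 52–234 of 4EHP from a synthetic gene codon-optimised for E. coli, carrying the substitutions Q159S, M161D and R202E. A short match upstream of the insert to a composite His/TEV tag annotation, together with the "NpH" in the name, suggests an N-terminal histidine tag, possibly protease-cleavable, but the record does not spell this out. 4EHP is a cap-binding protein that represses translation. The associated study examined how GIGYF1/2 proteins bind it selectively, so the mutant was presumably made as recombinant protein for binding or structural analysis. The record does not state the specific role of the three substitutions.
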