Addgene plasmid #148567: pnYC-NpH-Hs4EHP_52-234opt-Q159SM161DR202E_AE
Purpose: Bacterial Expression of Hs4EHP_52-234opt-Q159SM161DR202E
Depositing lab: Elisa Izaurralde. Depositing organization: Max Planck Institute for Developmental Biology. Publication: GIGYF1/2 proteins use auxiliary sequences to selectively bind to 4EHP and repress target mRNA expression. Peter D, Weber R, Sandmeir F, Wohlbold L, Helms S, Bawankar P, Valkov E, Igreja C, Izaurralde E. Genes Dev. 2017 Jun 1;31(11):1147-1161. doi: 10.1101/gad.299420.117. Epub 2017 Jul 11. PubMed 28698298.
Backbone
  Vector backbone: Unknown
  Vector type: Bacterial Expression
Growth in bacteria
  Bacterial resistance: Chloramphenicol, 25 μg/mL
  Growth temperature: 37°C
  Growth strain: DH5alpha
  Copy number: Low Copy
Gene/Insert
  Gene/Insert name: Hs4EHP_52-234opt-Q159SM161DR202E
  Species: H. sapiens (human)
  Entrez Gene: EIF4E2 (a.k.a. 4E-LP, 4EHP, EIF4EL3, IF4e, h4EHP)
  Cloning method: Unknown
Terms and licenses: Academic/Nonprofit Terms; Industry Terms: Not Available to Industry
Depositor comments: Geneart clone of Hs4EHP codon optimized for expression in E.coli. sequence based on the sequence given by NM_008446.3 Plasmids from this collection were made available to the research community and donated after the lab closed. Please note that the sequence provided by the depositing laboratory may be theoretical/predicted or based on Sanger sequencing results. There may be discrepancies between sequencing results obtained by Addgene and the depositor sequence. If an Addgene verified sequence is not available, please contact before placing your order to request that our lab fully sequence the plasmid.
How to cite: pnYC-NpH-Hs4EHP_52-234opt-Q159SM161DR202E_AE was a gift from Elisa Izaurralde (Addgene plasmid # 148567 ; http://n2t.net/addgene:148567 ; RRID:Addgene_148567)
